Addgene plasmid #154960: pET22-6His-SUMO-Nsp10
Purpose: Expresses Nsp10 from SARS-CoV-2 with a N-terminal SUMO-protease cleavable 6His-SUMO tag in E. coli
Depositing lab: Justin Kollman. Depositing organization: University of Washington.
Backbone
  Vector backbone: pET22
  Backbone size w/o insert (bp): 5375
  Total vector size (bp): 6161
  Vector type: Bacterial Expression
Growth in bacteria
  Bacterial resistance: Ampicillin, 100 μg/mL
  Growth temperature: 37°C
  Growth strain: DH5alpha
  Copy number: High Copy
Gene/Insert
  Gene/Insert name: 6His-SUMO-Nsp10 (alt name: Non-structural protein 10)
  Species: SARS-CoV-2
  Insert size (bp): 786
  GenBank ID: MN985325
  Entrez Gene: ORF1ab (a.k.a. GU280_gp01)
  Promoter: T7 Promoter
  Tag / fusion protein: 6His-Thrombin-SUMO (N terminal on insert)
  Cloning method: Restriction Enzyme; 5′ cloning site XbaI (not destroyed); 3′ cloning site XhoI (not destroyed)
  Sequencing primers: 5′ T7 Promoter; 3′ T7 Terminator
Resource information
  A portion of this plasmid was derived from a plasmid made by: Gene was PCR amplified from the relevant plasmid described in Gordon et al, Nature (2020); doi: 10.1038/s41586-020-2286-9
Terms and licenses: Academic/Nonprofit Terms; Industry Terms
How to cite: pET22-6His-SUMO-Nsp10 was a gift from Justin Kollman (Addgene plasmid # 154960 ; http://n2t.net/addgene:154960 ; RRID:Addgene_154960)
