[The description below was written by a language model from this plasmid's Addgene catalogue record and pLannotate feature annotations shown in this document.]
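Description:
pET22-6His-SUMO-Nsp10 is a bacterial expression plasmid built on the pET22 backbone for producing SARS-CoV-2 non-structural protein 10 (Nsp10) in E. coli. It is maintained through a ColE1/pBR322-type origin accompanied by the bom region and the rop gene, and it is selected with ampicillin via the β-lactamase (AmpR) cassette. The catalogue lists it as high copy, although rop normally moderates copy number. An f1 origin is also present, along with backbone remnants annotated as tetracycline-resistance fragments, which are not functional markers.

The expression cassette is the standard pET arrangement: a T7 promoter followed by a lac operator and the T7 gene 10 ribosome binding site, with a plasmid-borne lacI gene supplying repressor. Transcription therefore requires a host that provides T7 RNA polymerase and is induced with IPTG. The open reading frame, inserted between XbaI and XhoI, encodes an N-terminal 6xHis tag (picked up by the annotation software as a fragment of a composite His-containing tag), a thrombin cleavage site, a truncated yeast SMT3 SUMO domain, and then the Nsp10 segment of the ORF1ab polyprotein. The His tag allows metal-affinity purification, and SUMO protease can remove the whole tag from Nsp10. Downstream of XhoI lie the vector's own His-tag sequence and the T7 terminator. The record does not state whether a stop codon precedes that C-terminal His sequence.

Nsp10 is a cofactor that stimulates the nsp14 exoribonuclease and the nsp16 2'-O-methyltransferase, so the purified protein would suit biochemical or structural studies, though the record states no specific application. The depositor-assembled and sequencing-derived records differ by only a few nucleotides and carry the same features.
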