Features (pLannotate 1.2.2; 22 found; start..end, strand, type, name):
     12..467     +  rep_origin     f1 ori (sequence partly withheld): f1 bacteriophage origin of replication; arrow indicates direction of (+) strand synthesis
    494..598     +  promoter       AmpR promoter: bla
    599..1459    +  CDS            AmpR: β-lactamase; bla; confers resistance to ampicillin, carbenicillin, and related antibiotics
   1630..2218    +  rep_origin     ori: high-copy-number ColE1/pMB1/pBR322/pUC origin of replication
   2404..2546    -  misc_feature   bom: basis of mobility region from pBR322
   2648..2839    -  CDS            rop: Rop protein, which maintains plasmids at low copy number; rop
   2856..3236    +  CDS            YPB1_ECOLX: Protein predicted: Swiss-Prot protein existence level 4. From Escherichia coli.
   3308..3599    -  CDS            TcR (fragment): tetracycline efflux protein; tet; confers resistance to tetracycline
   3614..3635    -  protein_bind   CAP binding site: CAP binding activates transcription in the presence of cAMP. E. coli catabolite activator protein
   3648..4730    -  CDS            lacI: lac repressor; lacI; The lac repressor binds to the lac operator to inhibit transcription in E. coli. This inhibition can be relieved by adding lactose or isopropyl-β-D-thiogalactopyranoside (IPTG).
   4731..4808    -  promoter       lacI promoter: lacI
   4816..5095    -  CDS            TcR (fragment): tetracycline efflux protein; tet; confers resistance to tetracycline
   5117..5135    +  promoter       T7 promoter: promoter for bacteriophage T7 RNA polymerase
   5136..5160    +  protein_bind   lac operator: The lac repressor binds to the lac operator to inhibit transcription in E. coli. This inhibition can be relieved by adding lactose or isopropyl-β-D-thiogalactopyranoside (IPTG). lac repressor encoded by lacI
   5175..5197    +  RBS            RBS: efficient ribosome binding site from bacteriophage T7 gene 10 (Olins and Rangwala, 1989)
   5216..5232    +  CDS            capTEV™ (fragment): composite tag for in vivo biotinylation, TEV protease cleavage, and 6xHis tagging
   5243..5260    +  CDS            thrombin site: thrombin recognition and cleavage site
   5273..5565    +  CDS            SUMO (fragment): cleavable ubiquitin-like protein tag; S. cerevisiae SMT3 (truncated)
   5570..5998    +  CDS            R1A_SARS2 (fragment) (sequence partly withheld): Experimental evidence at protein level: Swiss-Prot protein existence level 1. [Non-structural protein 10]: Plays a pivotal role in viral transcription by stimulating both nsp14 3'-5' exoribonuclease and nsp16 2'-O-methyltransferase activities. Therefore plays an essential role in viral mRNAs cap methylation. From Severe acute respiratory syndrome coronavirus 2 (2019-nCoV) (SARS-CoV-2).
   6005..6022    +  CDS            9xHis (fragment): 9xHis affinity tag
   6032..6081    +  CDS            SET1 (fragment): solubility-enhancement tag derived from T7 phage gene 10B
   6089..6136    +  terminator     T7 terminator: transcription terminator for bacteriophage T7 RNA polymerase
>Addgene plasmid #154960 | pET22-6His-SUMO-Nsp10 | depositor full sequence | sequence record 299909 | Full sequence assembled into the empty vector sequence of pET22; T7-promoter and T7-Terminator primers used to verify insert
TGGCGAATGGG
[124 nt withheld, positions 12-135]
C
[91 nt withheld, positions 137-227]
A
[49 nt withheld, positions 229-277]
CCTTTGACGTTGGAGTCCACGTTCTTT
[37 nt withheld, positions 305-341]
ACCCTATCTCGGTCTATTCTTTTGATTTATAAGGGATTTTGCCGATTTCGGCCTATTGGTTAAAAAATGA
GCTGATTTAACAAAAATTTAACGCGAATTTTAACAAAATATTAACGTTTACAATTTCAGGTGGCACTTTT
CGGGGAAATGTGCGCGGAACCCCTATTTGTTTATTTTTCTAAATACATTCAAATATGTATCCGCTCATGA
GACAATAACCCTGATAAATGCTTCAATAATATTGAAAAAGGAAGAGTATGAGTATTCAACATTTCCGTGT
CGCCCTTATTCCCTTTTTTGCGGCATTTTGCCTTCCTGTTTTTGCTCACCCAGAAACGCTGGTGAAAGTA
AAAGATGCTGAAGATCAGTTGGGTGCACGAGTGGGTTACATCGAACTGGATCTCAACAGCGGTAAGATCC
TTGAGAGTTTTCGCCCCGAAGAACGTTTTCCAATGATGAGCACTTTTAAAGTTCTGCTATGTGGCGCGGT
ATTATCCCGTATTGACGCCGGGCAAGAGCAACTCGGTCGCCGCATACACTATTCTCAGAATGACTTGGTT
GAGTACTCACCAGTCACAGAAAAGCATCTTACGGATGGCATGACAGTAAGAGAATTATGCAGTGCTGCCA
TAACCATGAGTGATAACACTGCGGCCAACTTACTTCTGACAACGATCGGAGGACCGAAGGAGCTAACCGC
TTTTTTGCACAACATGGGGGATCATGTAACTCGCCTTGATCGTTGGGAACCGGAGCTGAATGAAGCCATA
CCAAACGACGAGCGTGACACCACGATGCCTGCAGCAATGGCAACAACGTTGCGCAAACTATTAACTGGCG
AACTACTTACTCTAGCTTCCCGGCAACAATTAATAGACTGGATGGAGGCGGATAAAGTTGCAGGACCACT
TCTGCGCTCGGCCCTTCCGGCTGGCTGGTTTATTGCTGATAAATCTGGAGCCGGTGAGCGTGGGTCTCGC
GGTATCATTGCAGCACTGGGGCCAGATGGTAAGCCCTCCCGTATCGTAGTTATCTACACGACGGGGAGTC
AGGCAACTATGGATGAACGAAATAGACAGATCGCTGAGATAGGTGCCTCACTGATTAAGCATTGGTAACT
GTCAGACCAAGTTTACTCATATATACTTTAGATTGATTTAAAACTTCATTTTTAATTTAAAAGGATCTAG
GTGAAGATCCTTTTTGATAATCTCATGACCAAAATCCCTTAACGTGAGTTTTCGTTCCACTGAGCGTCAG
ACCCCGTAGAAAAGATCAAAGGATCTTCTTGAGATCCTTTTTTTCTGCGCGTAATCTGCTGCTTGCAAAC
AAAAAAACCACCGCTACCAGCGGTGGTTTGTTTGCCGGATCAAGAGCTACCAACTCTTTTTCCGAAGGTA
ACTGGCTTCAGCAGAGCGCAGATACCAAATACTGTCCTTCTAGTGTAGCCGTAGTTAGGCCACCACTTCA
AGAACTCTGTAGCACCGCCTACATACCTCGCTCTGCTAATCCTGTTACCAGTGGCTGCTGCCAGTGGCGA
TAAGTCGTGTCTTACCGGGTTGGACTCAAGACGATAGTTACCGGATAAGGCGCAGCGGTCGGGCTGAACG
GGGGGTTCGTGCACACAGCCCAGCTTGGAGCGAACGACCTACACCGAACTGAGATACCTACAGCGTGAGC
TATGAGAAAGCGCCACGCTTCCCGAAGGGAGAAAGGCGGACAGGTATCCGGTAAGCGGCAGGGTCGGAAC
AGGAGAGCGCACGAGGGAGCTTCCAGGGGGAAACGCCTGGTATCTTTATAGTCCTGTCGGGTTTCGCCAC
CTCTGACTTGAGCGTCGATTTTTGTGATGCTCGTCAGGGGGGCGGAGCCTATGGAAAAACGCCAGCAACG
CGGCCTTTTTACGGTTCCTGGCCTTTTGCTGGCCTTTTGCTCACATGTTCTTTCCTGCGTTATCCCCTGA
TTCTGTGGATAACCGTATTACCGCCTTTGAGTGAGCTGATACCGCTCGCCGCAGCCGAACGACCGAGCGC
AGCGAGTCAGTGAGCGAGGAAGCGGAAGAGCGCCTGATGCGGTATTTTCTCCTTACGCATCTGTGCGGTA
TTTCACACCGCATATATGGTGCACTCTCAGTACAATCTGCTCTGATGCCGCATAGTTAAGCCAGTATACA
CTCCGCTATCGCTACGTGACTGGGTCATGGCTGCGCCCCGACACCCGCCAACACCCGCTGACGCGCCCTG
ACGGGCTTGTCTGCTCCCGGCATCCGCTTACAGACAAGCTGTGACCGTCTCCGGGAGCTGCATGTGTCAG
AGGTTTTCACCGTCATCACCGAAACGCGCGAGGCAGCTGCGGTAAAGCTCATCAGCGTGGTCGTGAAGCG
ATTCACAGATGTCTGCCTGTTCATCCGCGTCCAGCTCGTTGAGTTTCTCCAGAAGCGTTAATGTCTGGCT
TCTGATAAAGCGGGCCATGTTAAGGGCGGTTTTTTCCTGTTTGGTCACTGATGCCTCCGTGTAAGGGGGA
TTTCTGTTCATGGGGGTAATGATACCGATGAAACGAGAGAGGATGCTCACGATACGGGTTACTGATGATG
AACATGCCCGGTTACTGGAACGTTGTGAGGGTAAACAACTGGCGGTATGGATGCGGCGGGACCAGAGAAA
AATCACTCAGGGTCAATGCCAGCGCTTCGTTAATACAGATGTAGGTGTTCCACAGGGTAGCCAGCAGCAT
CCTGCGATGCAGATCCGGAACATAATGGTGCAGGGCGCTGACTTCCGCGTTTCCAGACTTTACGAAACAC
GGAAACCGAAGACCATTCATGTTGTTGCTCAGGTCGCAGACGTTTTGCAGCAGCAGTCGCTTCACGTTCG
CTCGCGTATCGGTGATTCATTCTGCTAACCAGTAAGGCAACCCCGCCAGCCTAGCCGGGTCCTCAACGAC
AGGAGCACGATCATGCGCACCCGTGGGGCCGCCATGCCGGCGATAATGGCCTGCTTCTCGCCGAAACGTT
TGGTGGCGGGACCAGTGACGAAGGCTTGAGCGAGGGCGTGCAAGATTCCGAATACCGCAAGCGACAGGCC
GATCATCGTCGCGCTCCAGCGAAAGCGGTCCTCGCCGAAAATGACCCAGAGCGCTGCCGGCACCTGTCCT
ACGAGTTGCATGATAAAGAAGACAGTCATAAGTGCGGCGACGATAGTCATGCCCCGCGCCCACCGGAAGG
AGCTGACTGGGTTGAAGGCTCTCAAGGGCATCGGTCGAGATCCCGGTGCCTAATGAGTGAGCTAACTTAC
ATTAATTGCGTTGCGCTCACTGCCCGCTTTCCAGTCGGGAAACCTGTCGTGCCAGCTGCATTAATGAATC
GGCCAACGCGCGGGGAGAGGCGGTTTGCGTATTGGGCGCCAGGGTGGTTTTTCTTTTCACCAGTGAGACG
GGCAACAGCTGATTGCCCTTCACCGCCTGGCCCTGAGAGAGTTGCAGCAAGCGGTCCACGCTGGTTTGCC
CCAGCAGGCGAAAATCCTGTTTGATGGTGGTTAACGGCGGGATATAACATGAGCTGTCTTCGGTATCGTC
GTATCCCACTACCGAGATATCCGCACCAACGCGCAGCCCGGACTCGGTAATGGCGCGCATTGCGCCCAGC
GCCATCTGATCGTTGGCAACCAGCATCGCAGTGGGAACGATGCCCTCATTCAGCATTTGCATGGTTTGTT
GAAAACCGGACATGGCACTCCAGTCGCCTTCCCGTTCCGCTATCGGCTGAATTTGATTGCGAGTGAGATA
TTTATGCCAGCCAGCCAGACGCAGACGCGCCGAGACAGAACTTAATGGGCCCGCTAACAGCGCGATTTGC
TGGTGACCCAATGCGACCAGATGCTCCACGCCCAGTCGCGTACCGTCTTCATGGGAGAAAATAATACTGT
TGATGGGTGTCTGGTCAGAGACATCAAGAAATAACGCCGGAACATTAGTGCAGGCAGCTTCCACAGCAAT
GGCATCCTGGTCATCCAGCGGATAGTTAATGATCAGCCCACTGACGCGTTGCGCGAGAAGATTGTGCACC
GCCGCTTTACAGGCTTCGACGCCGCTTCGTTCTACCATCGACACCACCACGCTGGCACCCAGTTGATCGG
CGCGAGATTTAATCGCCGCGACAATTTGCGACGGCGCGTGCAGGGCCAGACTGGAGGTGGCAACGCCAAT
CAGCAACGACTGTTTGCCCGCCAGTTGTTGTGCCACGCGGTTGGGAATGTAATTCAGCTCCGCCATCGCC
GCTTCCACTTTTTCCCGCGTTTTCGCAGAAACGTGGCTGGCCTGGTTCACCACGCGGGAAACGGTCTGAT
AAGAGACACCGGCATACTCTGCGACATCGTATAACGTTACTGGTTTCACATTCACCACCCTGAATTGACT
CTCTTCCGGGCGCTATCATGCCATACCGCGAAAGGTTTTGCGCCATTCGATGGTGTCCGGGATCTCGACG
CTCTCCCTTATGCGACTCCTGCATTAGGAAGCAGCCCAGTAGTAGGTTGAGGCCGTTGAGCACCGCCGCC
GCAAGGAATGGTGCATGCAAGGAGATGGCGCCCAACAGTCCCCCGGCCACGGGGCCTGCCACCATACCCA
CGCCGAAACAAGCGCTCATGAGCCCGAAGTGGCGAGCCCGATCTTCCCCATCGGTGATGTCGGCGATATA
GGCGCCAGCAACCGCACCTGTGGCGCCGGTGATGCCGGCCACGATGCGTCCGGCGTAGAGGATCGAGATC
TCGATCCCGCGAAATTAATACGACTCACTATAGGGGAATTGTGAGCGGATAACAATTCCCCTCTAGAAAT
AATTTTGTTTAACTTTAAGAAGGAGATATACCATGGGCAGCAGCCATCATCATCATCATCACAGCAGCGG
CCTGGTGCCGCGCGGCAGCCATATGGCTAGCATGTCGGACTCAGAAGTCAATCAAGAAGCTAAGCCAGAG
GTCAAGCCAGAAGTCAAGCCTGAGACTCACATCAATTTAAAGGTGTCCGATGGATCTTCAGAGATCTTCT
TCAAGATCAAAAAGACCACTCCTTTAAGAAGGCTGATGGAAGCGTTCGCTAAAAGACAGGGTAAGGAAAT
GGACTCCTTAAGATTCTTGTACGACGGTATTAGAATTCAAGCTGATCAGACCCCTGAAGATTTGGACATG
GAGGATAACGATATTATTGAGGCTCACAGAGAACAGATTGGTGGATCC
[417 nt withheld, positions 5570-5986]
TAAGCGGCCGCACTCGAGCACCACCACCACCACCACTGAGATCCGGCTGCTAACAAAGCCCGAAAGGAAG
CTGAGTTGGCTGCTGCCACCGCTGAGCAATAACTAGCATAACCCCTTGGGGCCTCTAAACGGGTCTTGAG
GGGTTTTTTGCTGAAAGGAGGAACTATATCCGGAT
