Features (pLannotate 1.2.2; 22 found; start..end, strand, type, name):
     12..440     +  rep_origin     f1 ori (sequence partly withheld): f1 bacteriophage origin of replication; arrow indicates direction of (+) strand synthesis
    493..597     +  promoter       AmpR promoter: bla
    598..1458    +  CDS            AmpR: β-lactamase; bla; confers resistance to ampicillin, carbenicillin, and related antibiotics
   1629..2217    +  rep_origin     ori: high-copy-number ColE1/pMB1/pBR322/pUC origin of replication
   2403..2542    -  misc_feature   bom: basis of mobility region from pBR322
   2644..2835    -  CDS            rop: Rop protein, which maintains plasmids at low copy number; rop
   2852..3232    +  CDS            YPB1_ECOLX: Protein predicted: Swiss-Prot protein existence level 4. From Escherichia coli.
   3304..3595    -  CDS            TcR (fragment): tetracycline efflux protein; tet; confers resistance to tetracycline
   3610..3631    -  protein_bind   CAP binding site: CAP binding activates transcription in the presence of cAMP. E. coli catabolite activator protein
   3644..4726    -  CDS            lacI: lac repressor; lacI; The lac repressor binds to the lac operator to inhibit transcription in E. coli. This inhibition can be relieved by adding lactose or isopropyl-β-D-thiogalactopyranoside (IPTG).
   4727..4804    -  promoter       lacI promoter: lacI
   4812..5091    -  CDS            TcR (fragment): tetracycline efflux protein; tet; confers resistance to tetracycline
   5113..5131    +  promoter       T7 promoter: promoter for bacteriophage T7 RNA polymerase
   5132..5156    +  protein_bind   lac operator: The lac repressor binds to the lac operator to inhibit transcription in E. coli. This inhibition can be relieved by adding lactose or isopropyl-β-D-thiogalactopyranoside (IPTG). lac repressor encoded by lacI
   5171..5193    +  RBS            RBS: efficient ribosome binding site from bacteriophage T7 gene 10 (Olins and Rangwala, 1989)
   5212..5228    +  CDS            capTEV™ (fragment): composite tag for in vivo biotinylation, TEV protease cleavage, and 6xHis tagging
   5239..5256    +  CDS            thrombin site: thrombin recognition and cleavage site
   5269..5561    +  CDS            SUMO (fragment): cleavable ubiquitin-like protein tag; S. cerevisiae SMT3 (truncated)
   5566..5994    +  CDS            R1A_SARS2 (fragment) (sequence partly withheld): Experimental evidence at protein level: Swiss-Prot protein existence level 1. [Non-structural protein 10]: Plays a pivotal role in viral transcription by stimulating both nsp14 3'-5' exoribonuclease and nsp16 2'-O-methyltransferase activities. Therefore plays an essential role in viral mRNAs cap methylation. From Severe acute respiratory syndrome coronavirus 2 (2019-nCoV) (SARS-CoV-2).
   6001..6018    +  CDS            9xHis (fragment): 9xHis affinity tag
   6028..6077    +  CDS            SET1 (fragment): solubility-enhancement tag derived from T7 phage gene 10B
   6085..6132    +  terminator     T7 terminator: transcription terminator for bacteriophage T7 RNA polymerase
>Addgene plasmid #154960 | pET22-6His-SUMO-Nsp10 | addgene full sequence | sequence record 306350 | Addgene NGS Result
TGGCGAATGGG
[124 nt withheld, positions 12-135]
C
[91 nt withheld, positions 137-227]
A
[49 nt withheld, positions 229-277]
CCTTTGACGTTGGAGTCCACGTTCTTT
[37 nt withheld, positions 305-341]
ACCCTATCTCGGTCTATTCTTTTGATTTATAAGGGATTTTGCCGATTTCGGCCTATTGGTTAAAAAATGA
GCTGATTTAACAAAAATTTAACGCGAATTTTAACAAAATATTAACGCTTACAATTTAGGTGGCACTTTTC
GGGGAAATGTGCGCGGAACCCCTATTTGTTTATTTTTCTAAATACATTCAAATATGTATCCGCTCATGAG
ACAATAACCCTGATAAATGCTTCAATAATATTGAAAAAGGAAGAGTATGAGTATTCAACATTTCCGTGTC
GCCCTTATTCCCTTTTTTGCGGCATTTTGCCTTCCTGTTTTTGCTCACCCAGAAACGCTGGTGAAAGTAA
AAGATGCTGAAGATCAGTTGGGTGCACGAGTGGGTTACATCGAACTGGATCTCAACAGCGGTAAGATCCT
TGAGAGTTTTCGCCCCGAAGAACGTTTTCCAATGATGAGCACTTTTAAAGTTCTGCTATGTGGCGCGGTA
TTATCCCGTATTGACGCCGGGCAAGAGCAACTCGGTCGCCGCATACACTATTCTCAGAATGACTTGGTTG
AGTACTCACCAGTCACAGAAAAGCATCTTACGGATGGCATGACAGTAAGAGAATTATGCAGTGCTGCCAT
AACCATGAGTGATAACACTGCGGCCAACTTACTTCTGACAACGATCGGAGGACCGAAGGAGCTAACCGCT
TTTTTGCACAACATGGGGGATCATGTAACTCGCCTTGATCGTTGGGAACCGGAGCTGAATGAAGCCATAC
CAAACGACGAGCGTGACACCACGATGCCTGCAGCAATGGCAACAACGTTGCGCAAACTATTAACTGGCGA
ACTACTTACTCTAGCTTCCCGGCAACAATTAATAGACTGGATGGAGGCGGATAAAGTTGCAGGACCACTT
CTGCGCTCGGCCCTTCCGGCTGGCTGGTTTATTGCTGATAAATCTGGAGCCGGTGAGCGTGGGTCTCGCG
GTATCATTGCAGCACTGGGGCCAGATGGTAAGCCCTCCCGTATCGTAGTTATCTACACGACGGGGAGTCA
GGCAACTATGGATGAACGAAATAGACAGATCGCTGAGATAGGTGCCTCACTGATTAAGCATTGGTAACTG
TCAGACCAAGTTTACTCATATATACTTTAGATTGATTTAAAACTTCATTTTTAATTTAAAAGGATCTAGG
TGAAGATCCTTTTTGATAATCTCATGACCAAAATCCCTTAACGTGAGTTTTCGTTCCACTGAGCGTCAGA
CCCCGTAGAAAAGATCAAAGGATCTTCTTGAGATCCTTTTTTTCTGCGCGTAATCTGCTGCTTGCAAACA
AAAAAACCACCGCTACCAGCGGTGGTTTGTTTGCCGGATCAAGAGCTACCAACTCTTTTTCCGAAGGTAA
CTGGCTTCAGCAGAGCGCAGATACCAAATACTGTCCTTCTAGTGTAGCCGTAGTTAGGCCACCACTTCAA
GAACTCTGTAGCACCGCCTACATACCTCGCTCTGCTAATCCTGTTACCAGTGGCTGCTGCCAGTGGCGAT
AAGTCGTGTCTTACCGGGTTGGACTCAAGACGATAGTTACCGGATAAGGCGCAGCGGTCGGGCTGAACGG
GGGGTTCGTGCACACAGCCCAGCTTGGAGCGAACGACCTACACCGAACTGAGATACCTACAGCGTGAGCT
ATGAGAAAGCGCCACGCTTCCCGAAGGGAGAAAGGCGGACAGGTATCCGGTAAGCGGCAGGGTCGGAACA
GGAGAGCGCACGAGGGAGCTTCCAGGGGGAAACGCCTGGTATCTTTATAGTCCTGTCGGGTTTCGCCACC
TCTGACTTGAGCGTCGATTTTTGTGATGCTCGTCAGGGGGGCGGAGCCTATGGAAAAACGCCAGCAACGC
GGCCTTTTTACGGTTCCTGGCCTTTTGCTGGCCTTTTGCTCACATGTTCTTTCCTGCGTTATCCCCTGAT
TCTGTGGATAACCGTATTACCGCCTTTGAGTGAGCTGATACCGCTCGCCGCAGCCGAACGACCGAGCGCA
GCGAGTCAGTGAGCGAGGAAGCGGAAGAGCGCCTGATGCGGTATTTTCTCCTTACGCATCTGTGCGGTAT
TTCACACCGCAATGGTGCACTCTCAGTACAATCTGCTCTGATGCCGCATAGTTAAGCCAGTATACACTCC
GCTATCGCTACGTGACTGGGTCATGGCTGCGCCCCGACACCCGCCAACACCCGCTGACGCGCCCTGACGG
GCTTGTCTGCTCCCGGCATCCGCTTACAGACAAGCTGTGACCGTCTCCGGGAGCTGCATGTGTCAGAGGT
TTTCACCGTCATCACCGAAACGCGCGAGGCAGCTGCGGTAAAGCTCATCAGCGTGGTCGTGAAGCGATTC
ACAGATGTCTGCCTGTTCATCCGCGTCCAGCTCGTTGAGTTTCTCCAGAAGCGTTAATGTCTGGCTTCTG
ATAAAGCGGGCCATGTTAAGGGCGGTTTTTTCCTGTTTGGTCACTGATGCCTCCGTGTAAGGGGGATTTC
TGTTCATGGGGGTAATGATACCGATGAAACGAGAGAGGATGCTCACGATACGGGTTACTGATGATGAACA
TGCCCGGTTACTGGAACGTTGTGAGGGTAAACAACTGGCGGTATGGATGCGGCGGGACCAGAGAAAAATC
ACTCAGGGTCAATGCCAGCGCTTCGTTAATACAGATGTAGGTGTTCCACAGGGTAGCCAGCAGCATCCTG
CGATGCAGATCCGGAACATAATGGTGCAGGGCGCTGACTTCCGCGTTTCCAGACTTTACGAAACACGGAA
ACCGAAGACCATTCATGTTGTTGCTCAGGTCGCAGACGTTTTGCAGCAGCAGTCGCTTCACGTTCGCTCG
CGTATCGGTGATTCATTCTGCTAACCAGTAAGGCAACCCCGCCAGCCTAGCCGGGTCCTCAACGACAGGA
GCACGATCATGCGCACCCGTGGGGCCGCCATGCCGGCGATAATGGCCTGCTTCTCGCCGAAACGTTTGGT
GGCGGGACCAGTGACGAAGGCTTGAGCGAGGGCGTGCAAGATTCCGAATACCGCAAGCGACAGGCCGATC
ATCGTCGCGCTCCAGCGAAAGCGGTCCTCGCCGAAAATGACCCAGAGCGCTGCCGGCACCTGTCCTACGA
GTTGCATGATAAAGAAGACAGTCATAAGTGCGGCGACGATAGTCATGCCCCGCGCCCACCGGAAGGAGCT
GACTGGGTTGAAGGCTCTCAAGGGCATCGGTCGAGATCCCGGTGCCTAATGAGTGAGCTAACTTACATTA
ATTGCGTTGCGCTCACTGCCCGCTTTCCAGTCGGGAAACCTGTCGTGCCAGCTGCATTAATGAATCGGCC
AACGCGCGGGGAGAGGCGGTTTGCGTATTGGGCGCCAGGGTGGTTTTTCTTTTCACCAGTGAGACGGGCA
ACAGCTGATTGCCCTTCACCGCCTGGCCCTGAGAGAGTTGCAGCAAGCGGTCCACGCTGGTTTGCCCCAG
CAGGCGAAAATCCTGTTTGATGGTGGTTAACGGCGGGATATAACATGAGCTGTCTTCGGTATCGTCGTAT
CCCACTACCGAGATATCCGCACCAACGCGCAGCCCGGACTCGGTAATGGCGCGCATTGCGCCCAGCGCCA
TCTGATCGTTGGCAACCAGCATCGCAGTGGGAACGATGCCCTCATTCAGCATTTGCATGGTTTGTTGAAA
ACCGGACATGGCACTCCAGTCGCCTTCCCGTTCCGCTATCGGCTGAATTTGATTGCGAGTGAGATATTTA
TGCCAGCCAGCCAGACGCAGACGCGCCGAGACAGAACTTAATGGGCCCGCTAACAGCGCGATTTGCTGGT
GACCCAATGCGACCAGATGCTCCACGCCCAGTCGCGTACCGTCTTCATGGGAGAAAATAATACTGTTGAT
GGGTGTCTGGTCAGAGACATCAAGAAATAACGCCGGAACATTAGTGCAGGCAGCTTCCACAGCAATGGCA
TCCTGGTCATCCAGCGGATAGTTAATGATCAGCCCACTGACGCGTTGCGCGAGAAGATTGTGCACCGCCG
CTTTACAGGCTTCGACGCCGCTTCGTTCTACCATCGACACCACCACGCTGGCACCCAGTTGATCGGCGCG
AGATTTAATCGCCGCGACAATTTGCGACGGCGCGTGCAGGGCCAGACTGGAGGTGGCAACGCCAATCAGC
AACGACTGTTTGCCCGCCAGTTGTTGTGCCACGCGGTTGGGAATGTAATTCAGCTCCGCCATCGCCGCTT
CCACTTTTTCCCGCGTTTTCGCAGAAACGTGGCTGGCCTGGTTCACCACGCGGGAAACGGTCTGATAAGA
GACACCGGCATACTCTGCGACATCGTATAACGTTACTGGTTTCACATTCACCACCCTGAATTGACTCTCT
TCCGGGCGCTATCATGCCATACCGCGAAAGGTTTTGCGCCATTCGATGGTGTCCGGGATCTCGACGCTCT
CCCTTATGCGACTCCTGCATTAGGAAGCAGCCCAGTAGTAGGTTGAGGCCGTTGAGCACCGCCGCCGCAA
GGAATGGTGCATGCAAGGAGATGGCGCCCAACAGTCCCCCGGCCACGGGGCCTGCCACCATACCCACGCC
GAAACAAGCGCTCATGAGCCCGAAGTGGCGAGCCCGATCTTCCCCATCGGTGATGTCGGCGATATAGGCG
CCAGCAACCGCACCTGTGGCGCCGGTGATGCCGGCCACGATGCGTCCGGCGTAGAGGATCGAGATCTCGA
TCCCGCGAAATTAATACGACTCACTATAGGGGAATTGTGAGCGGATAACAATTCCCCTCTAGAAATAATT
TTGTTTAACTTTAAGAAGGAGATATACCATGGGCAGCAGCCATCATCATCATCATCACAGCAGCGGCCTG
GTGCCGCGCGGCAGCCATATGGCTAGCATGTCGGACTCAGAAGTCAATCAAGAAGCTAAGCCAGAGGTCA
AGCCAGAAGTCAAGCCTGAGACTCACATCAATTTAAAGGTGTCCGATGGATCTTCAGAGATCTTCTTCAA
GATCAAAAAGACCACTCCTTTAAGAAGGCTGATGGAAGCGTTCGCTAAAAGACAGGGTAAGGAAATGGAC
TCCTTAAGATTCTTGTACGACGGTATTAGAATTCAAGCTGATCAGACCCCTGAAGATTTGGACATGGAGG
ATAACGATATTATTGAGGCTCACAGAGAACAGATTGGTGGATCC
[417 nt withheld, positions 5566-5982]
TAAGCGGCCGCACTCGAGCACCACCACCACCACCACTGAGATCCGGCTGCTAACAAAGCCCGAAAGGAAG
CTGAGTTGGCTGCTGCCACCGCTGAGCAATAACTAGCATAACCCCTTGGGGCCTCTAAACGGGTCTTGAG
GGGTTTTTTGCTGAAAGGAGGAACTATATCCGGAT
