>Addgene plasmid #154960 | pET22-6His-SUMO-Nsp10 | depositor partial sequence | sequence record 299910 | Open reading frame of 6His-SUMO-Nsp10
ATGGGCAGCAGCCATCATCATCATCATCACAGCAGCGGCCTGGTGCCGCGCGGCAGCCATATGGCTAGCA
TGTCGGACTCAGAAGTCAATCAAGAAGCTAAGCCAGAGGTCAAGCCAGAAGTCAAGCCTGAGACTCACAT
CAATTTAAAGGTGTCCGATGGATCTTCAGAGATCTTCTTCAAGATCAAAAAGACCACTCCTTTAAGAAGG
CTGATGGAAGCGTTCGCTAAAAGACAGGGTAAGGAAATGGACTCCTTAAGATTCTTGTACGACGGTATTA
GAATTCAAGCTGATCAGACCCCTGAAGATTTGGACATGGAGGATAACGATATTATTGAGGCTCACAGAGA
ACAGATTGGTGGATCC
[417 nt withheld, positions 367-783]
TAA
